Addgene plasmid #183040: pLenti_CMV:Flag-GeNL_SV40:PuroR
Purpose: Expresses the FLAG-tagged GeNL (Green Nanolantern) in mammalian cells.
Depositing lab: Antonio Amelio. Depositing organization: University of North Carolina at Chapel Hill. Publication: Multiplexed bioluminescence microscopy via phasor analysis. Yao Z, Brennan CK, Scipioni L, Chen H, Ng KK, Tedeschi G, Parag-Sharma K, Amelio AL, Gratton E, Digman MA, Prescher JA. Nat Methods. 2022 Jul;19(7):893-898. doi: 10.1038/s41592-022-01529-9. Epub 2022 Jun 23. PubMed 35739310.
Backbone
  Vector backbone: pLenti
  Vector type: Mammalian Expression, Lentiviral
  Selectable markers: Puromycin
Growth in bacteria
  Bacterial resistance: Ampicillin, 100 μg/mL
  Growth temperature: 37°C
  Growth strain: NEB Stable
  Copy number: High Copy
Gene/Insert
  Gene/Insert name: GeNL Nanolantern
  Species: Synthetic
  Insert size (bp): 1182
  Promoter: CMV
  Tag / fusion protein: FLAG (N terminal on insert)
  Cloning method: Restriction Enzyme; 5′ cloning site XbaI (unknown if destroyed); 3′ cloning site BamHI (unknown if destroyed)
  Sequencing primers: 5′ CMV
Terms and licenses: Academic/Nonprofit Terms; Industry Terms: Not Available to Industry
How to cite: pLenti_CMV:Flag-GeNL_SV40:PuroR was a gift from Antonio Amelio (Addgene plasmid # 183040 ; http://n2t.net/addgene:183040 ; RRID:Addgene_183040)
