[The description below was written by a language model from this plasmid's Addgene catalogue record and pLannotate feature annotations shown in this document.]
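Description:
pLenti_CMV:Flag-GeNL_SV40:PuroR is a lentiviral transfer plasmid of about 8.9 kb, built on a pLenti backbone, for expressing a FLAG-tagged green bioluminescent reporter in mammalian cells. In bacteria it is maintained at high copy through a ColE1/pUC-type origin and selected with ampicillin via the β-lactamase gene. The backbone also carries an f1 origin, an SV40 origin, and remnants of cloning-vector sequence (lac promoter/operator, lacZα and lacI fragments, T3 and T7 promoters) that play no evident role in the payload.

The viral portion has a third-generation, self-inactivating layout. An RSV promoter drives a truncated HIV-1 5' LTR, so genomic RNA is produced without Tat. This is followed by the Ψ packaging signal with a gag fragment, the Rev response element for nuclear export of the unspliced genome, and the cPPT/CTS, which aids nuclear import and transduction. The ΔU3 3' LTR disables LTR promoter activity after integration, and an SV40 polyadenylation signal lies downstream.

Between these elements sit two expression units. The CMV enhancer/promoter drives the synthetic GeNL (Green Nanolantern) insert, an N-terminal FLAG epitope followed by mNeonGreen fused to NanoLuc luciferase. In this type of fusion, energy from the luciferase reaction is transferred to the fluorescent protein, which shifts the light output to green. Downstream, an SV40 promoter drives puromycin N-acetyltransferase for selection of transduced or transfected cells, and a WPRE ahead of the 3' LTR enhances transcript expression. The associated publication concerns multiplexed bioluminescence microscopy, consistent with using this construct to generate stable cell lines carrying a spectrally distinct luminescent reporter.
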