Features (pLannotate 1.2.2; 31 found; start..end, strand, type, name):
      1..121     +  rep_origin     RSF ori (fragment): Plasmids containing the RSF 1030 origin of replication can be propagated in E. coli cells that contain additional plasmids with compatible origins.
    123..215     +  CDS            lacI (fragment): lac repressor; lacI; The lac repressor binds to the lac operator to inhibit transcription in E. coli. This inhibition can be relieved by adding lactose or isopropyl-β-D-thiogalactopyranoside (IPTG).
    228..249     +  protein_bind   CAP binding site: CAP binding activates transcription in the presence of cAMP. E. coli catabolite activator protein
    264..294     +  promoter       lac promoter: promoter for the E. coli lac operon
    302..318     +  protein_bind   lac operator: The lac repressor binds to the lac operator to inhibit transcription in E. coli. This inhibition can be relieved by adding lactose or isopropyl-β-D-thiogalactopyranoside (IPTG). lac repressor encoded by lacI
    363..381     +  promoter       T3 promoter: promoter for bacteriophage T3 RNA polymerase
    409..635     +  promoter       RSV promoter: Rous sarcoma virus enhancer/promoter
    636..816     +  LTR            5' LTR (truncated): truncated 5' long terminal repeat (LTR) from HIV-1
    863..988     +  misc_feature   HIV-1 Ψ: packaging signal of human immunodeficiency virus type 1
    972..1335    +  CDS            HIV-1 gag (fragment): gag protein from human immunodeficiency virus 1; gag
   1481..1714    +  misc_feature   RRE: The Rev response element (RRE) of HIV-1 allows for Rev-dependent mRNA export from the nucleus to the cytoplasm.
   2091..2191    +  CDS            Rev (fragment): human immunodeficiency virus 1 (HIV-1) Rev protein; rev; enhances nuclear export of unspliced and incompletely spliced viral mRNAs
   2210..2326    +  misc_feature   cPPT/CTS: central polypurine tract and central termination sequence of HIV-1
   2349..2652    +  enhancer       CMV enhancer: human cytomegalovirus immediate early enhancer
   2653..2856    +  promoter       CMV promoter: human cytomegalovirus (CMV) immediate early promoter
   2939..2959    +  CDS            FLAG (fragment): FLAG® epitope tag, followed by an enterokinase cleavage site
   2960..3634    +  CDS            mNeonGreen: mNeonGreen is a basic (constitutively fluorescent) green/yellow fluorescent protein published in 2013, derived from Branchiostoma lanceolatum. It is reported to be a very rapidly-maturing monomer with moderate acid sensitivity.
   3641..4141    +  CDS            Nluc: NanoLuc® luciferase human codon-optimized
   4189..4518    +  promoter       SV40 promoter: SV40 enhancer and early promoter
   4528..5127    +  CDS            PuroR: puromycin N-acetyltransferase; pac from Streptomyces alboniger; confers resistance to puromycin
   5194..5782    +  misc_feature   WPRE: woodchuck hepatitis virus posttranscriptional regulatory element
   5799..5867    +  CDS            nef (fragment): NEF_HV1Z2 - Experimental evidence at protein level: Swiss-Prot protein existence level 1. Extracellular Nef protein targets CD4(+) T-lymphocytes for apoptosis by interacting with CXCR4 surface receptors. From Human immunodeficiency virus type 1 group M subtype D (isolate Z2/CDC-Z34) (HIV-1).
   5869..6102    +  LTR            3' LTR (ΔU3): self-inactivating 3' long terminal repeat (LTR) from HIV-1
   6174..6295    +  polyA_signal   SV40 poly(A) signal: SV40 polyadenylation signal
   6335..6470    +  rep_origin     SV40 ori: SV40 origin of replication
   6491..6509    -  promoter       T7 promoter: promoter for bacteriophage T7 RNA polymerase
   6517..6672    +  CDS            lacZα (fragment): LacZα fragment of β-galactosidase; lacZ fragment
   6677..7105    +  rep_origin     f1 ori (sequence partly withheld): f1 bacteriophage origin of replication; arrow indicates direction of (+) strand synthesis
   7158..7262    +  promoter       AmpR promoter: bla
   7263..8123    +  CDS            AmpR: β-lactamase; bla; confers resistance to ampicillin, carbenicillin, and related antibiotics
   8294..8882    +  rep_origin     ori: high-copy-number ColE1/pMB1/pBR322/pUC origin of replication
>Addgene plasmid #183040 | pLenti_CMV:Flag-GeNL_SV40:PuroR | addgene full sequence | sequence record 359606 | Addgene NGS Result
TTCTTTCCTGCGTTATCCCCTGATTCTGTGGATAACCGTATTACCGCCTTTGAGTGAGCTGATACCGCTC
GCCGCAGCCGAACGACCGAGCGCAGCGAGTCAGTGAGCGAGGAAGCGGAAGAGCGCCCAATACGCAAACC
GCCTCTCCCCGCGCGTTGGCCGATTCATTAATGCAGCTGGCACGACAGGTTTCCCGACTGGAAAGCGGGC
AGTGAGCGCAACGCAATTAATGTGAGTTAGCTCACTCATTAGGCACCCCAGGCTTTACACTTTATGCTTC
CGGCTCGTATGTTGTGTGGAATTGTGAGCGGATAACAATTTCACACAGGAAACAGCTATGACCATGATTA
CGCCAAGCGCGCAATTAACCCTCACTAAAGGGAACAAAAGCTGGAGCTGCAAGCTTAATGTAGTCTTATG
CAATACTCTTGTAGTCTTGCAACATGGTAACGATGAGTTAGCAACATGCCTTACAAGGAGAGAAAAAGCA
CCGTGCATGCCGATTGGTGGAAGTAAGGTGGTACGATCGTGCCTTATTAGGAAGGCAACAGACGGGTCTG
ACATGGATTGGACGAACCACTGAATTGCCGCATTGCAGAGATATTGTATTTAAGTGCCTAGCTCGATACA
TAAACGGGTCTCTCTGGTTAGACCAGATCTGAGCCTGGGAGCTCTCTGGCTAACTAGGGAACCCACTGCT
TAAGCCTCAATAAAGCTTGCCTTGAGTGCTTCAAGTAGTGTGTGCCCGTCTGTTGTGTGACTCTGGTAAC
TAGAGATCCCTCAGACCCTTTTAGTCAGTGTGGAAAATCTCTAGCAGTGGCGCCCGAACAGGGACTTGAA
AGCGAAAGGGAAACCAGAGGAGCTCTCTCGACGCAGGACTCGGCTTGCTGAAGCGCGCACGGCAAGAGGC
GAGGGGCGGCGACTGGTGAGTACGCCAAAAATTTTGACTAGCGGAGGCTAGAAGGAGAGAGATGGGTGCG
AGAGCGTCAGTATTAAGCGGGGGAGAATTAGATCGCGATGGGAAAAAATTCGGTTAAGGCCAGGGGGAAA
GAAAAAATATAAATTAAAACATATAGTATGGGCAAGCAGGGAGCTAGAACGATTCGCAGTTAATCCTGGC
CTGTTAGAAACATCAGAAGGCTGTAGACAAATACTGGGACAGCTACAACCATCCCTTCAGACAGGATCAG
AAGAACTTAGATCATTATATAATACAGTAGCAACCCTCTATTGTGTGCATCAAAGGATAGAGATAAAAGA
CACCAAGGAAGCTTTAGACAAGATAGAGGAAGAGCAAAACAAAAGTAAGACCACCGCACAGCAAGCGGCC
GCTGATCTTCAGACCTGGAGGAGGAGATATGAGGGACAATTGGAGAAGTGAATTATATAAATATAAAGTA
GTAAAAATTGAACCATTAGGAGTAGCACCCACCAAGGCAAAGAGAAGAGTGGTGCAGAGAGAAAAAAGAG
CAGTGGGAATAGGAGCTTTGTTCCTTGGGTTCTTGGGAGCAGCAGGAAGCACTATGGGCGCAGCGTCAAT
GACGCTGACGGTACAGGCCAGACAATTATTGTCTGGTATAGTGCAGCAGCAGAACAATTTGCTGAGGGCT
ATTGAGGCGCAACAGCATCTGTTGCAACTCACAGTCTGGGGCATCAAGCAGCTCCAGGCAAGAATCCTGG
CTGTGGAAAGATACCTAAAGGATCAACAGCTCCTGGGGATTTGGGGTTGCTCTGGAAAACTCATTTGCAC
CACTGCTGTGCCTTGGAATGCTAGTTGGAGTAATAAATCTCTGGAACAGATTTGGAATCACACGACCTGG
ATGGAGTGGGACAGAGAAATTAACAATTACACAAGCTTAATACACTCCTTAATTGAAGAATCGCAAAACC
AGCAAGAAAAGAATGAACAAGAATTATTGGAATTAGATAAATGGGCAAGTTTGTGGAATTGGTTTAACAT
AACAAATTGGCTGTGGTATATAAAATTATTCATAATGATAGTAGGAGGCTTGGTAGGTTTAAGAATAGTT
TTTGCTGTACTTTCTATAGTGAATAGAGTTAGGCAGGGATATTCACCATTATCGTTTCAGACCCACCTCC
CAACCCCGAGGGGACCCGACAGGCCCGAAGGAATAGAAGAAGAAGGTGGAGAGAGAGACAGAGACAGATC
CATTCGATTAGTGAACGGATCTCGACGGTATCGGTTAACTTTTAAAAGAAAAGGGGGGATTGGGGGGTAC
AGTGCAGGGGAAAGAATAGTAGACATAATAGCAACAGACATACAAACTAAAGAATTACAAAAACAAATTA
CAAAATTCAAAATTTTATCGATAAGCTTGGGAGTTCCGCGTTACATAACTTACGGTAAATGGCCCGCCTG
GCTGACCGCCCAACGACCCCCGCCCATTGACGTCAATAATGACGTATGTTCCCATAGTAACGCCAATAGG
GACTTTCCATTGACGTCAATGGGTGGAGTATTTACGGTAAACTGCCCACTTGGCAGTACATCAAGTGTAT
CATATGCCAAGTACGCCCCCTATTGACGTCAATGACGGTAAATGGCCCGCCTGGCATTATGCCCAGTACA
TGACCTTATGGGACTTTCCTACTTGGCAGTACATCTACGTATTAGTCATCGCTATTACCATGGTGATGCG
GTTTTGGCAGTACATCAATGGGCGTGGATAGCGGTTTGACTCACGGGGATTTCCAAGTCTCCACCCCATT
GACGTCAATGGGAGTTTGTTTTGGCACCAAAATCAACGGGACTTTCCAAAATGTCGTAACAACTCCGCCC
CATTGACGCAAATGGGCGGTAGGCGTGTACGGTGGGAGGTCTATATAAGCAGAGCTCGTTTAGTGAACCG
TCAGATCGCCTGGAGACGCCATCCACGCTGTTTTGACCTCCATAGAAGACACCGACTCTAGAATGGACTA
CAAGGACGACGATGACAAGGTGTCCAAGGGCGAAGAGGACAACATGGCCAGCCTGCCTGCCACCCACGAG
CTGCACATCTTCGGCAGCATCAACGGCGTGGACTTCGACATGGTGGGACAGGGCACCGGCAACCCCAACG
ACGGCTACGAGGAACTGAACCTGAAGTCCACAAAGGGCGACCTGCAGTTCAGCCCCTGGATTCTGGTGCC
CCACATCGGCTACGGCTTCCACCAGTACCTGCCCTACCCCGACGGCATGAGCCCTTTCCAGGCCGCTATG
GTGGATGGCAGCGGCTACCAGGTGCACCGGACCATGCAGTTTGAGGACGGCGCCAGCCTGACCGTGAACT
ACCGGTACACATACGAGGGCAGCCACATCAAGGGCGAGGCCCAAGTGAAGGGCACAGGCTTTCCAGCCGA
CGGCCCCGTGATGACCAATAGCCTGACAGCCGCCGACTGGTGCAGAAGCAAGAAAACCTACCCCAATGAC
AAGACCATCATCAGCACCTTCAAGTGGTCCTACACCACCGGCAATGGCAAGCGGTACAGAAGCACCGCCC
GGACCACCTACACCTTCGCCAAACCTATGGCCGCCAACTACCTGAAGAACCAGCCTATGTACGTGTTCCG
CAAGACCGAGCTGAAGCACTCCAAGACAGAACTGAACTTCAAAGAGTGGCAGAAAGCCTTCACCGGGTTT
GAAGATTTCGTTGGGGACTGGCGACAGACAGCCGGCTACAACCTGGACCAAGTCCTTGAACAGGGAGGTG
TGTCCAGTTTGTTTCAGAATCTCGGGGTGTCCGTAACTCCGATCCAAAGGATTGTCCTGAGCGGTGAAAA
TGGGCTGAAGATCGACATCCATGTCATCATCCCGTATGAAGGTCTGAGCGGCGACCAAATGGGCCAGATC
GAAAAAATTTTTAAGGTGGTGTACCCTGTGGATGATCATCACTTTAAGGTGATCCTGCACTATGGCACAC
TGGTAATCGACGGGGTTACGCCGAACATGATCGACTATTTCGGACGGCCGTATGAAGGCATCGCCGTGTT
CGACGGCAAAAAGATCACTGTAACAGGGACCCTGTGGAACGGCAACAAAATTATCGACGAGCGCCTGATC
AACCCCGACGGCTCCCTGCTGTTCCGAGTAACCATCAACGGAGTGACCGGCTGGCGGCTGTGCGAACGCA
TTCTGGCGTAAGGATCCGGACTAGTTAACGCGTCGACCAGTGGTCGACCCTGTGGAATGTGTGTCAGTTA
GGGTGTGGAAAGTCCCCAGGCTCCCCAGCAGGCAGAAGTATGCAAAGCATGCATCTCAATTAGTCAGCAA
CCAGGTGTGGAAAGTCCCCAGGCTCCCCAGCAGGCAGAAGTATGCAAAGCATGCATCTCAATTAGTCAGC
AACCATAGTCCCGCCCCTAACTCCGCCCATCCCGCCCCTAACTCCGCCCAGTTCCGCCCATTCTCCGCCC
CATGGCTGACTAATTTTTTTTATTTATGCAGAGGCCGAGGCCGCCTCGGCCTCTGAGCTATTCCAGAAGT
AGTGAGGAGGCTTTTTTGGAGGCCTAGGCTTTTGCAAAAAGCTTACCATGACCGAGTACAAGCCCACGGT
GCGCCTCGCCACCCGCGACGACGTCCCCAGGGCCGTACGCACCCTCGCCGCCGCGTTCGCCGACTACCCC
GCCACGCGCCACACCGTCGATCCGGACCGCCACATCGAGCGGGTCACCGAGCTGCAAGAACTCTTCCTCA
CGCGCGTCGGGCTCGACATCGGCAAGGTGTGGGTCGCGGACGACGGCGCCGCGGTGGCGGTCTGGACCAC
GCCGGAGAGCGTCGAAGCGGGGGCGGTGTTCGCCGAGATCGGCCCGCGCATGGCCGAGTTGAGCGGTTCC
CGGCTGGCCGCGCAGCAACAGATGGAAGGCCTCCTGGCGCCGCACCGGCCCAAGGAGCCCGCGTGGTTCC
TGGCCACCGTCGGCGTCTCGCCCGACCACCAGGGCAAGGGTCTGGGCAGCGCCGTCGTGCTCCCCGGAGT
GGAGGCGGCCGAGCGCGCCGGGGTGCCCGCCTTCCTGGAGACCTCCGCGCCCCGCAACCTCCCCTTCTAC
GAGCGGCTCGGCTTCACCGTCACCGCCGACGTCGAGGTGCCCGAAGGACCGCGCACCTGGTGCATGACCC
GCAAGCCCGGTGCCTGACGCCCGCCCCACGACCCGCAGCGCCCGACCGAAAGGAGCGCACGACCCCATGC
ATCGCCAGTCGACAATCAACCTCTGGATTACAAAATTTGTGAAAGATTGACTGGTATTCTTAACTATGTT
GCTCCTTTTACGCTATGTGGATACGCTGCTTTAATGCCTTTGTATCATGCTATTGCTTCCCGTATGGCTT
TCATTTTCTCCTCCTTGTATAAATCCTGGTTGCTGTCTCTTTATGAGGAGTTGTGGCCCGTTGTCAGGCA
ACGTGGCGTGGTGTGCACTGTGTTTGCTGACGCAACCCCCACTGGTTGGGGCATTGCCACCACCTGTCAG
CTCCTTTCCGGGACTTTCGCTTTCCCCCTCCCTATTGCCACGGCGGAACTCATCGCCGCCTGCCTTGCCC
GCTGCTGGACAGGGGCTCGGCTGTTGGGCACTGACAATTCCGTGGTGTTGTCGGGGAAGCTGACGTCCTT
TCCATGGCTGCTCGCCTGTGTTGCCACCTGGATTCTGCGCGGGACGTCCTTCTGCTACGTCCCTTCGGCC
CTCAATCCAGCGGACCTTCCTTCCCGCGGCCTGCTGCCGGCTCTGCGGCCTCTTCCGCGTCTTCGCCTTC
GCCCTCAGACGAGTCGGATCTCCCTTTGGGCCGCCTCCCCGCCTGGAATTCGAGCTCGGTACCTTTAAGA
CCAATGACTTACAAGGCAGCTGTAGATCTTAGCCACTTTTTAAAAGAAAAGGGGGGACTGGAAGGGCTAA
TTCACTCCCAACGAAGACAAGATCTGCTTTTTGCTTGTACTGGGTCTCTCTGGTTAGACCAGATCTGAGC
CTGGGAGCTCTCTGGCTAACTAGGGAACCCACTGCTTAAGCCTCAATAAAGCTTGCCTTGAGTGCTTCAA
GTAGTGTGTGCCCGTCTGTTGTGTGACTCTGGTAACTAGAGATCCCTCAGACCCTTTTAGTCAGTGTGGA
AAATCTCTAGCAGTAGTAGTTCATGTCATCTTATTATTCAGTATTTATAACTTGCAAAGAAATGAATATC
AGAGAGTGAGAGGAACTTGTTTATTGCAGCTTATAATGGTTACAAATAAAGCAATAGCATCACAAATTTC
ACAAATAAAGCATTTTTTTCACTGCATTCTAGTTGTGGTTTGTCCAAACTCATCAATGTATCTTATCATG
TCTGGCTCTAGCTATCCCGCCCCTAACTCCGCCCATCCCGCCCCTAACTCCGCCCAGTTCCGCCCATTCT
CCGCCCCATGGCTGACTAATTTTTTTTATTTATGCAGAGGCCGAGGCCGCCTCGGCCTCTGAGCTATTCC
AGAAGTAGTGAGGAGGCTTTTTTGGAGGCCTAGGGACGTACCCAATTCGCCCTATAGTGAGTCGTATTAC
GCGCGCTCACTGGCCGTCGTTTTACAACGTCGTGACTGGGAAAACCCTGGCGTTACCCAACTTAATCGCC
TTGCAGCACATCCCCCTTTCGCCAGCTGGCGTAATAGCGAAGAGGCCCGCACCGATCGCCCTTCCCAACA
GTTGCGCAGCCTGAATGGCGAATGGG
[124 nt withheld, positions 6677-6800]
C
[91 nt withheld, positions 6802-6892]
A
[49 nt withheld, positions 6894-6942]
CCTTTGACGTTGGAGTCCACGTTCTTT
[37 nt withheld, positions 6970-7006]
ACCCTATCTCGGTCTATTCTTTTGATTTATAAGGGATTTTGCCGATTTCGGCCTATTGGTTAAAAAATGA
GCTGATTTAACAAAAATTTAACGCGAATTTTAACAAAATATTAACGCTTACAATTTAGGTGGCACTTTTC
GGGGAAATGTGCGCGGAACCCCTATTTGTTTATTTTTCTAAATACATTCAAATATGTATCCGCTCATGAG
ACAATAACCCTGATAAATGCTTCAATAATATTGAAAAAGGAAGAGTATGAGTATTCAACATTTCCGTGTC
GCCCTTATTCCCTTTTTTGCGGCATTTTGCCTTCCTGTTTTTGCTCACCCAGAAACGCTGGTGAAAGTAA
AAGATGCTGAAGATCAGTTGGGTGCACGAGTGGGTTACATCGAACTGGATCTCAACAGCGGTAAGATCCT
TGAGAGTTTTCGCCCCGAAGAACGTTTTCCAATGATGAGCACTTTTAAAGTTCTGCTATGTGGCGCGGTA
TTATCCCGTATTGACGCCGGGCAAGAGCAACTCGGTCGCCGCATACACTATTCTCAGAATGACTTGGTTG
AGTACTCACCAGTCACAGAAAAGCATCTTACGGATGGCATGACAGTAAGAGAATTATGCAGTGCTGCCAT
AACCATGAGTGATAACACTGCGGCCAACTTACTTCTGACAACGATCGGAGGACCGAAGGAGCTAACCGCT
TTTTTGCACAACATGGGGGATCATGTAACTCGCCTTGATCGTTGGGAACCGGAGCTGAATGAAGCCATAC
CAAACGACGAGCGTGACACCACGATGCCTGTAGCAATGGCAACAACGTTGCGCAAACTATTAACTGGCGA
ACTACTTACTCTAGCTTCCCGGCAACAATTAATAGACTGGATGGAGGCGGATAAAGTTGCAGGACCACTT
CTGCGCTCGGCCCTTCCGGCTGGCTGGTTTATTGCTGATAAATCTGGAGCCGGTGAGCGTGGGTCTCGCG
GTATCATTGCAGCACTGGGGCCAGATGGTAAGCCCTCCCGTATCGTAGTTATCTACACGACGGGGAGTCA
GGCAACTATGGATGAACGAAATAGACAGATCGCTGAGATAGGTGCCTCACTGATTAAGCATTGGTAACTG
TCAGACCAAGTTTACTCATATATACTTTAGATTGATTTAAAACTTCATTTTTAATTTAAAAGGATCTAGG
TGAAGATCCTTTTTGATAATCTCATGACCAAAATCCCTTAACGTGAGTTTTCGTTCCACTGAGCGTCAGA
CCCCGTAGAAAAGATCAAAGGATCTTCTTGAGATCCTTTTTTTCTGCGCGTAATCTGCTGCTTGCAAACA
AAAAAACCACCGCTACCAGCGGTGGTTTGTTTGCCGGATCAAGAGCTACCAACTCTTTTTCCGAAGGTAA
CTGGCTTCAGCAGAGCGCAGATACCAAATACTGTTCTTCTAGTGTAGCCGTAGTTAGGCCACCACTTCAA
GAACTCTGTAGCACCGCCTACATACCTCGCTCTGCTAATCCTGTTACCAGTGGCTGCTGCCAGTGGCGAT
AAGTCGTGTCTTACCGGGTTGGACTCAAGACGATAGTTACCGGATAAGGCGCAGCGGTCGGGCTGAACGG
GGGGTTCGTGCACACAGCCCAGCTTGGAGCGAACGACCTACACCGAACTGAGATACCTACAGCGTGAGCT
ATGAGAAAGCGCCACGCTTCCCGAAGGGAGAAAGGCGGACAGGTATCCGGTAAGCGGCAGGGTCGGAACA
GGAGAGCGCACGAGGGAGCTTCCAGGGGGAAACGCCTGGTATCTTTATAGTCCTGTCGGGTTTCGCCACC
TCTGACTTGAGCGTCGATTTTTGTGATGCTCGTCAGGGGGGCGGAGCCTATGGAAAAACGCCAGCAACGC
GGCCTTTTTACGGTTCCTGGCCTTTTGCTGGCCTTTTGCTCACATG
